>Addgene plasmid #175236 | FKBP-EGFP-RanGAP | addgene full sequence | sequence record 345458 | Addgene NGS Result
GATAATGTTTTTTGCGCCGACATCATAACGGTTCTGGCAAATATTCTGAAATGAGCTGTTGACAATTAAT
CATCGGCTCGTATAATGTGTGGAATTGTGAGCGGATAACAATTTCACACAGGAAACAGCCAGTCCGTTTA
GGTGTTTTCACGAGCACTTCACCAACAAGGACCATAGATTATGAAAACTGAAGAAGGTAAACTGGTAATC
TGGATTAACGGCGATAAAGGCTATAACGGTCTCGCTGAAGTCGGTAAGAAATTCGAGAAAGATACCGGAA
TTAAAGTCACCGTTGAGCATCCGGATAAACTGGAAGAGAAATTCCCACAGGTTGCGGCAACTGGCGATGG
CCCTGACATTATCTTCTGGGCACACGACCGCTTTGGTGGCTACGCTCAATCTGGCCTGTTGGCTGAAATC
ACCCCGGACAAAGCGTTCCAGGACAAGCTGTATCCGTTTACCTGGGATGCCGTACGTTACAACGGCAAGC
TGATTGCTTACCCGATCGCTGTTGAAGCGTTATCGCTGATTTATAACAAAGATCTGCTGCCGAACCCGCC
AAAAACCTGGGAAGAGATCCCGGCGCTGGATAAAGAACTGAAAGCGAAAGGTAAGAGCGCGCTGATGTTC
AACCTGCAAGAACCGTACTTCACCTGGCCGCTGATTGCTGCTGACGGGGGTTATGCGTTCAAGTATGAAA
ACGGCAAGTACGACATTAAAGACGTGGGCGTGGATAACGCTGGCGCGAAAGCGGGTCTGACCTTCCTGGT
TGACCTGATTAAAAACAAACACATGAATGCAGACACCGATTACTCCATCGCAGAAGCTGCCTTTAATAAA
GGCGAAACAGCGATGACCATCAACGGCCCGTGGGCATGGTCCAACATCGACACCAGCAAAGTGAATTATG
GTGTAACGGTACTGCCGACCTTCAAGGGTCAACCATCCAAACCGTTCGTTGGCGTGCTGAGCGCAGGTAT
TAACGCCGCCAGTCCGAACAAAGAGCTGGCAAAAGAGTTCCTCGAAAACTATCTGCTGACTGATGAAGGT
CTGGAAGCGGTTAATAAAGACAAACCGCTGGGTGCCGTAGCGCTGAAGTCTTACGAGGAAGAGTTGGCGA
AAGATCCACGTATTGCCGCCACCATGGAAAACGCCCAGAAAGGTGAAATCATGCCGAACATCCCGCAGAT
GTCCGCTTTCTGGTATGCCGTGCGTACTGCGGTGATCAACGCCGCCAGCGGTCGTCAGACTGTCGATGAA
GCCCTGAAAGACGCGCAGACTAATTCGAGCTCGAACAACAACAACAATAACAATAACAACAACCTCGGGA
TCGAGGGAAGGATTTCAGAATTTGAAAACCTGTATTTTCAGGGCGAATTCATGGGGGTACAAGTTGAAAC
AATTAGCCCTGGGGACGGACGTACTTTCCCAAAACGCGGTCAGACCTGTGTGGTCCACTATACTGGGATG
CTTGAGGACGGTAAGAAATTCGACTCAAGTCGTGACCGTAACAAACCCTTCAAGTTCATGTTAGGTAAAC
AGGAAGTGATTCGTGGGTGGGAGGAAGGAGTGGCCCAGATGTCAGTAGGCCAACGTGCTAAGTTGACAAT
TTCGCCCGACTACGCCTACGGAGCAACGGGTCATCCGGGAATTATTCCACCACACGCAACATTAGTATTC
GACGTCGAGTTGTTGAAATTGAACGAGGGAGGTAGTGGCGGATCAGGTGGGAGTGGAGGGTCTGTGAGCA
AGGGCGAGGAGCTGTTCACCGGGGTGGTGCCCATCCTGGTCGAGCTGGACGGCGACGTAAACGGCCACAA
GTTCAGCGTGTCCGGCGAGGGCGAGGGCGATGCCACCTACGGCAAGCTGACCCTGAAGTTCATCTGCACC
ACCGGCAAGCTGCCCGTGCCCTGGCCCACCCTCGTGACCACCCTGACCTACGGCGTGCAGTGCTTCAGCC
GCTACCCCGACCACATGAAGCAGCACGACTTCTTCAAGTCCGCCATGCCCGAAGGCTACGTCCAGGAGCG
CACCATCTTCTTCAAGGACGACGGCAACTACAAGACCCGCGCCGAGGTGAAGTTCGAGGGCGACACCCTG
GTGAACCGCATCGAGCTGAAGGGCATCGACTTCAAGGAGGACGGCAACATCCTGGGGCACAAGCTGGAGT
ACAACTACAACAGCCACAACGTCTATATCATGGCCGACAAGCAGAAGAACGGCATCAAGGTGAACTTCAA
GATCCGCCACAACATCGAGGACGGCAGCGTGCAGCTCGCCGACCACTACCAGCAGAACACCCCCATCGGC
GACGGCCCCGTGCTGCTGCCCGACAACCACTACCTGAGCACCCAGTCCAAGCTGAGCAAAGACCCCAACG
AGAAGCGCGATCACATGGTCCTGCTGGAGTTCGTGACCGCCGCCGGGATCACTCTCGGCATGGACGAGCT
GTACAAGTCCGGACTCAGATCTCCTCAGCAGCGAGGGCAGGGAGAGAAGTCAGCCACGCCCTCACGGAAG
ATTCTGGACCCTAACACTGGGGAGCCAGCTCCCGTGCTGTCCTCCCCACCTCCTGCAGACGTCTCCACCT
TCCTGGCTTTTCCCTCTCCAGAGAAGCTGCTGCGCCTAGGGCCCAAGAGCTCCGTGCTGATAGCCCAGCA
GACTGACACGTCTGACCCCGAGAAGGTGGTGTCTGCCTTCCTAAAGGTGTCATCTGTGTTCAAGGACGAA
GCTACTGTGAGGATGGCAGTGCAGGATGCAGTAGATGCCCTGATGCAGAAGGCTTTCAACTCCTCGTCCT
TCAACTCCAACACCTTCCTCACCAGGCTCCTCGTGCACATGGGTCTGCTCAAGAGTGAAGACAAGGTCAA
GGCCATTGCCAACCTGTACGGCCCCCTGATGGCGCTGAACCACATGGTGCAGCAGGACTATTTCCCCAAG
GCCCTTGCACCCCTGCTGCTGGCGTTCGTGACCAAGCCCAACAGCGCCCTGGAATCCTGCTCCTTCGCCC
GCCACAGTCTGCTGCAGACGCTGTACAAGGTCGGATCCGAAAACCTGTATTTTCAGGGCCATCATCATCA
TCATCACTGAAAGCTTGGCACTGGCCGTCGTTTTACAACGTCGTGACTGGGAAAACCCTGGCGTTACCCA
ACTTAATCGCCTTGCAGCACATCCCCCTTTCGCCAGCTGGCGTAATAGCGAAGAGGCCCGCACCGATCGC
CCTTCCCAACAGTTGCGCAGCCTGAATGGCGAATGGCAGCTTGGCTGTTTTGGCGGATGAGATAAGATTT
TCAGCCTGATACAGATTAAATCAGAACGCAGAAGCGGTCTGATAAAACAGAATTTGCCTGGCGGCAGTAG
CGCGGTGGTCCCACCTGACCCCATGCCGAACTCAGAAGTGAAACGCCGTAGCGCCGATGGTAGTGTGGGG
TCTCCCCATGCGAGAGTAGGGAACTGCCAGGCATCAAATAAAACGAAAGGCTCAGTCGAAAGACTGGGCC
TTTCGTTTTATCTGTTGTTTGTCGGTGAACGCTCTCCTGAGTAGGACAAATCCGCCGGGAGCGGATTTGA
ACGTTGCGAAGCAACGGCCCGGAGGGTGGCGGGCAGGACGCCCGCCATAAACTGCCAGGCATCAAATTAA
GCAGAAGGCCATCCTGACGGATGGCCTTTTTGCGTTTCTACAAACTCTTTTGTTTATTTTTCTAAATACA
TTCAAATATGTATCCGCTCATGAGACAATAACCCTGATAAATGCTTCAATAATATTGAAAAAGGAAGAGT
ATGAGTATTCAACATTTCCGTGTCGCCCTTATTCCCTTTTTTGCGGCATTTTGCCTTCCTGTTTTTGCTC
ACCCAGAAACGCTGGTGAAAGTAAAAGATGCTGAAGATCAGTTGGGTGCACGAGTGGGTTACATCGAACT
GGATCTCAACAGCGGTAAGATCCTTGAGAGTTTTCGCCCCGAAGAACGTTTCCCAATGATGAGCACTTTT
AAAGTTCTGCTATGTGGCGCGGTATTATCCCGTGTTGACGCCGGGCAAGAGCAACTCGGTCGCCGCATAC
ACTATTCTCAGAATGACTTGGTTGAGTACTCACCAGTCACAGAAAAGCATCTTACGGATGGCATGACAGT
AAGAGAATTATGCAGTGCTGCCATAACCATGAGTGATAACACTGCGGCCAACTTACTTCTGACAACGATC
GGAGGACCGAAGGAGCTAACCGCTTTTTTGCACAACATGGGGGATCATGTAACTCGCCTTGATCGTTGGG
AACCGGAGCTGAATGAAGCCATACCAAACGACGAGCGTGACACCACGATGCCTGTAGCAATGGCAACAAC
GTTGCGCAAACTATTAACTGGCGAACTACTTACTCTAGCTTCCCGGCAACAATTAATAGACTGGATGGAG
GCGGATAAAGTTGCAGGACCACTTCTGCGCTCGGCCCTTCCGGCTGGCTGGTTTATTGCTGATAAATCTG
GAGCCGGTGAGCGTGGGTCTCGCGGTATCATTGCAGCACTGGGGCCAGATGGTAAGCCCTCCCGTATCGT
AGTTATCTACACGACGGGGAGTCAGGCAACTATGGATGAACGAAATAGACAGATCGCTGAGATAGGTGCC
TCACTGATTAAGCATTGGTAACTGTCAGACCAAGTTTACTCATATATACTTTAGATTGATT
[38 nt withheld, positions 4682-4719]
A
[37 nt withheld, positions 4721-4757]
ATTTTGTTAAAATTCGCGTTAAATTTTTGTTAAATCAGCTCATTTTTTAACCAATAGGCCGAAATCGGCA
AAATCCCTTATAAATCAAAAGAATAGCCCGAGATAGGGT
[37 nt withheld, positions 4867-4903]
AAAGAACGTGGACTCCAACGTCAAAGG
[141 nt withheld, positions 4931-5071]
G
[125 nt withheld, positions 5073-5197]
AAAGGATCTAGGTGAAGATCCTTTTTGATAATCTCATGACCAAAATCCCTTAACGTGAGTTTTCGTTCCA
CTGAGCGTCAGACCCCGTAGAAAAGATCAAAGGATCTTCTTGAGATCCTTTTTTTCTGCGCGTAATCTGC
TGCTTGCAAACAAAAAAACCACCGCTACCAGCGGTGGTTTGTTTGCCGGATCAAGAGCTACCAACTCTTT
TTCCGAAGGTAACTGGCTTCAGCAGAGCGCAGATACCAAATACTGTCCTTCTAGTGTAGCCGTAGTTAGG
CCACCACTTCAAGAACTCTGTAGCACCGCCTACATACCTCGCTCTGCTAATCCTGTTACCAGTGGCTGCT
GCCAGTGGCGATAAGTCGTGTCTTACCGGGTTGGACTCAAGACGATAGTTACCGGATAAGGCGCAGCGGT
CGGGCTGAACGGGGGGTTCGTGCACACAGCCCAGCTTGGAGCGAACGACCTACACCGAACTGAGATACCT
ACAGCGTGAGCTATGAGAAAGCGCCACGCTTCCCGAAGGGAGAAAGGCGGACAGGTATCCGGTAAGCGGC
AGGGTCGGAACAGGAGAGCGCACGAGGGAGCTTCCAGGGGGAAACGCCTGGTATCTTTATAGTCCTGTCG
GGTTTCGCCACCTCTGACTTGAGCGTCGATTTTTGTGATGCTCGTCAGGGGGGCGGAGCCTATGGAAAAA
CGCCAGCAACGCGGCCTTTTTACGGTTCCTGGCCTTTTGCTGGCCTTTTGCTCACATGTTCTTTCCTGCG
TTATCCCCTGATTCTGTGGATAACCGTATTACCGCCTTTGAGTGAGCTGATACCGCTCGCCGCAGCCGAA
CGACCGAGCGCAGCGAGTCAGTGAGCGAGGAAGCGGAAGAGCGCCTGATGCGGTATTTTCTCCTTACGCA
TCTGTGCGGTATTTCACACCGCATGTGGTGCACTCTCAGTACACCGCATGTGGTGCACTCTCAGTACAAT
CTGCTCTGATGCCGCATAGTTAAGCCAGTATACACTCCGCTATCGCTACGTGACTGGGTCATGGCTGCGC
CCCGACACCCGCCAACACCCGCTGACGCGCCCTGACGGGCTTGTCTGCTCCCGGCATCCGCTTACAGACA
AGCTGTGACCGTCTCCGGGAGCTGCATGTGTCAGAGGTTTTCACCGTCATCACCGAAACGCGCGAGGCAG
CTGCGGTAAAGCTCATCAGCGTGGTCGTGCAGCGATTCACAGATGTCTGCCTGTTCATCCGCGTCCAGCT
CGTTGAGTTTCTCCAGAAGCGTTAATGTCTGGCTTCTGATAAAGCGGGCCATGTTAAGGGCGGTTTTTTC
CTGTTTGGTCACTGATGCCTCCGTGTAAGGGGGATTTCTGTTCATGGGGGTAATGATACCGATGAAACGA
GAGAGGATGCTCACGATACGGGTTACTGATGATGAACATGCCCGGTTACTGGAACGTTGTGAGGGTAAAC
AACTGGCGGTATGGATGCGGCGGGACCAGAGAAAAATCACTCAGGGTCAATGCCAGCGCTTCGTTAATAC
AGATGTAGGTGTTCCACAGGGTAGCCAGCAGCATCCTGCGATGCAGATCCGGAACATAATGGTGCAGGGC
GCTGACTTCCGCGTTTCCAGACTTTACGAAACACGGAAACCGAAGACCATTCATGTTGTTGCTCAGGTCG
CAGACGTTTTGCAGCAGCAGTCGCTTCACGTTCGCTCGCGTATCGGTGATTCATTCTGCTAACCAGTAAG
GCAACCCCGCCAGCCTAGCCGGGTCCTCAACGACAGGAGCACGATCATGCGCACCCGTGGCCAGGACCCA
ACGCTGCCCGAAATTCCGACACCATCGAATGGTGCAAAACCTTTCGCGGTATGGCATGATAGCGCCCGGA
AGAGAGTCAATTCAGGGTGGTGAATGTGAAACCAGTAACGTTATACGATGTCGCAGAGTATGCCGGTGTC
TCTTATCAGACCGTTTCCCGCGTGGTGAACCAGGCCAGCCACGTTTCTGCGAAAACGCGGGAAAAAGTGG
AAGCGGCGATGGCGGAGCTGAATTACATTCCCAACCGCGTGGCACAACAACTGGCGGGCAAACAGTCGTT
GCTGATTGGCGTTGCCACCTCCAGTCTGGCCCTGCACGCGCCGTCGCAAATTGTCGCGGCGATTAAATCT
CGCGCCGATCAACTGGGTGCCAGCGTGGTGGTGTCGATGGTAGAACGAAGCGGCGTCGAAGCCTGTAAAG
CGGCGGTGCACAATCTTCTCGCGCAACGCGTCAGTGGGCTGATCATTAACTATCCGCTGGATGACCAGGA
TGCCATTGCTGTGGAAGCTGCCTGCACTAATGTTCCGGCGTTATTTCTTGATGTCTCTGACCAGACACCC
ATCAACAGTATTATTTTCTCCCATGAAGACGGTACGCGACTGGGCGTGGAGCATCTGGTCGCATTGGGTC
ACCAGCAAATCGCGCTGTTAGCGGGCCCATTAAGTTCTGTCTCGGCGCGTCTGCGTCTGGCTGGCTGGCA
TAAATATCTCACTCGCAATCAAATTCAGCCGATAGCGGAACGGGAAGGCGACTGGAGTGCCATGTCCGGT
TTTCAACAAACCATGCAAATGCTGAATGAGGGCATCGTTCCCACTGCGATGCTGGTTGCCAACGATCAGA
TGGCGCTGGGCGCAATGCGCGCCATTACCGAGTCCGGGCTGCGCGTTGGTGCGGATATCTCGGTAGTGGG
ATACGACGATACCGAAGACAGCTCATGTTATATCCCGCCGTTAACCACCATCAAACAGGATTTTCGCCTG
CTGGGGCAAACCAGCGTGGACCGCTTGCTGCAACTCTCTCAGGGCCAGGCGGTGAAGGGCAATCAGCTGT
TGCCCGTCTCACTGGTGAAAAGAAAAACCACCCTGGCGCCCAATACGCAAACCGCCTCTCCCCGCGCGTT
GGCCGATTCATTAATGCAGCTGGCACGACAGGTTTCCCGACTGGAAAGCGGGCAGTGAGCGCAACGCAAT
TAATGTAAGTTAGCTCACTCATTAGGCACAATTCTCATGTTTGACAGCTTATCATCGACTGCACGGTGCA
CCAATGCTTCTGGCGTCAGGCAGCCATCGGAAGCTGTGGTATGGCTGTGCAGGTCGTAAATCACTGCATA
ATTCGTGTCGCTCAAGGCGCACTCCCGTTCTG
Features (pLannotate 1.2.2; 25 found; start..end, strand, type, name):
     59..87      +  promoter       tac promoter: strong E. coli promoter; hybrid between the trp and lac UV5 promoters
     95..111     +  protein_bind   lac operator: The lac repressor binds to the lac operator to inhibit transcription in E. coli. This inhibition can be relieved by adding lactose or isopropyl-β-D-thiogalactopyranoside (IPTG). lac repressor encoded by lacI
    181..1281    +  CDS            MBP: maltose binding protein from E. coli; malE (mutated); This version of the gene does not encode a signal sequence, so MBP will remain in the cytosol.
   1354..1374    +  CDS            TEV site: tobacco etch virus (TEV) protease recognition and cleavage site
   1381..1701    +  CDS            FKBP1A: FKB1A_HUMAN - Also known as FKBP1, FKBP12. Experimental evidence at protein level: Swiss-Prot protein existence level 1. Keeps in an inactive conformation TGFBR1, the TGF-beta type I serine/threonine kinase receptor, preventing TGF-beta receptor activation in absence of ligand. Recruits SMAD7 to ACVR1B which prevents the association of SMAD2 and SMAD3 with the activin receptor complex, thereby blocking the activin signal. May modulate the RYR1 calcium channel activity. PPIases accelerate the folding of proteins. It catalyzes the cis-trans isomerization of proline imidic peptide bonds in oligop
   1744..2457    +  CDS            mEGFP: mEGFP is a basic (constitutively fluorescent) green fluorescent protein published in 2002, derived from Aequorea victoria. It has moderate acid sensitivity.
   2476..3042    +  CDS            RANGAP1 (fragment): RAGP1_HUMAN - Also known as KIAA1835, SD. Experimental evidence at protein level: Swiss-Prot protein existence level 1. GTPase activator for RAN (PubMed:8146159, PubMed:8896452, PubMed:16428860). Converts cytoplasmic GTP-bound RAN to GDP-bound RAN, which is essential for RAN-mediated nuclear import and export (PubMed:8896452, PubMed:27160050). Mediates dissociation of cargo from nuclear export complexes containing XPO1, RAN and RANBP2 after nuclear export (PubMed:27160050). From Homo sapiens (Human).
   3049..3069    +  CDS            TEV site: tobacco etch virus (TEV) protease recognition and cleavage site
   3070..3086    +  CDS            capTEV™ (fragment): composite tag for in vivo biotinylation, TEV protease cleavage, and 6xHis tagging
   3099..3253    +  CDS            lacZα (fragment): LacZα fragment of β-galactosidase; lacZ fragment
   3346..3461    +  ncRNA          5S rRNA: Accession: RF00001 - 5S ribosomal RNA
   3465..3551    +  terminator     rrnB T1 terminator: Escherichia coli rrnB; transcription terminator T1 from the E. coli rrnB gene
   3643..3670    +  terminator     rrnB T2 terminator: transcription terminator T2 from the E. coli rrnB gene
   3689..3780    +  promoter       AmpR promoter: bla
   3781..4641    +  CDS            AmpR: β-lactamase; bla; confers resistance to ampicillin, carbenicillin, and related antibiotics
   4683..5196    -  rep_origin     M13 ori (sequence partly withheld): M13 bacteriophage origin of replication; arrow indicates direction of (+) strand synthesis
   5307..5895    +  rep_origin     ori: high-copy-number ColE1/pMB1/pBR322/pUC origin of replication
   6081..6150    -  misc_feature   bom (fragment): basis of mobility region from pBR322
   6148..6246    -  misc_feature   bom (fragment): basis of mobility region from pBR322
   6348..6539    -  CDS            rop: Rop protein, which maintains plasmids at low copy number; rop
   6556..6936    +  CDS            YPB1_ECOLX: Protein predicted: Swiss-Prot protein existence level 4. From Escherichia coli.
   7035..7112    +  promoter       lacIq promoter: lacI (mutant); In the lacIq allele, a single base change in the promoter boosts expression of the lacI gene about 10-fold.
   7113..8195    +  CDS            lacI: lac repressor; lacI; The lac repressor binds to the lac operator to inhibit transcription in E. coli. This inhibition can be relieved by adding lactose or isopropyl-β-D-thiogalactopyranoside (IPTG).
   8208..8229    +  protein_bind   CAP binding site: CAP binding activates transcription in the presence of cAMP. E. coli catabolite activator protein
   8248..8265    +  promoter       tet promoter (fragment): E. coli promoter for tetracycline efflux protein gene
