[The description below was written by a language model from this plasmid's Addgene catalogue record and pLannotate feature annotations shown in this document.]
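Description:
FKBP-EGFP-RanGAP is a bacterial expression plasmid built on a lab-made backbone called MTTH, which the feature table shows to be a pMAL-like vector. It produces a recombinant fusion protein in E. coli for purification. It is maintained through a ColE1/pBR322-type origin accompanied by the rop gene and bom region, consistent with the low copy number listed in the record. Selection is by ampicillin resistance (β-lactamase). An M13 phage origin is also present.

Expression is driven by the hybrid tac promoter with a downstream lac operator. The plasmid carries its own lacI gene under the lacIq promoter, so transcription is repressed until induced with IPTG, and the rrnB T1 and T2 terminators close the transcription unit. The open reading frame begins with cytosolic maltose-binding protein (no signal sequence) followed by a TEV protease site. Next come human FKBP12 (FKBP1A), monomeric EGFP and a fragment of human RANGAP1. A second TEV site and a partial match to a composite TEV/His-type tag follow, suggesting a removable C-terminal affinity tag, although the annotation covers only a fragment of that element. This layout should allow affinity purification and then proteolytic removal of the flanking tags to release the FKBP-EGFP-RanGAP core. The catalogue insert size evidently covers the whole fusion, since the annotated RANGAP1 portion is only a fragment of the gene.

According to the record, the purified protein serves as a high-affinity SUMOylation substrate that can be recruited to FRB-containing partners by adding rapamycin. The fluorescent tag would allow its localisation to be followed. The associated work examined how enzymatic rates increase within a phase-separated compartment.
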