Addgene plasmid #175236: FKBP-EGFP-RanGAP
Purpose: Bacterial expression and purification, high affinity SUMOylation substrate that can recruited to FRB with rapamycin
Depositing lab: Michael Rosen. Depositing organization: University of Texas Southwestern Medical Center. Publication: Mechanistic dissection of increased enzymatic rate in a phase-separated compartment. Peeples W, Rosen MK. Nat Chem Biol. 2021 Jun;17(6):693-702. doi: 10.1038/s41589-021-00801-x. Epub 2021 May 25. PubMed 34035521.
Backbone
  Vector backbone: MTTH
  Backbone manufacturer: lab reagent
  Backbone size w/o insert (bp): 5300
  Vector type: Bacterial Expression
Growth in bacteria
  Bacterial resistance: Ampicillin, 100 μg/mL
  Growth temperature: 37°C
  Growth strain: DH5alpha
  Copy number: Low Copy
Gene/Insert
  Gene/Insert name: RANGAP1
  Species: H. sapiens (human)
  Insert size (bp): 1695
  Entrez Gene: RANGAP1 (a.k.a. Fug1, RANGAP, SD)
  Promoter: tac
  Cloning method: Restriction Enzyme; 5′ cloning site EcoRI (not destroyed); 3′ cloning site BamHI (not destroyed)
  Sequencing primers: 5′ GGTCGTCAGACTGTCGATGAAGCC; 3′ CGCCAGGGTTTTCCCAGTCACGAC
Terms and licenses: Academic/Nonprofit Terms; Industry Terms: Not Available to Industry
How to cite: FKBP-EGFP-RanGAP was a gift from Michael Rosen (Addgene plasmid # 175236 ; http://n2t.net/addgene:175236 ; RRID:Addgene_175236)
