>Addgene plasmid #175236 | FKBP-EGFP-RanGAP | depositor partial sequence | sequence record 339759 | Insert Sequence (including restriction sites)
GGCGAATTCATGGGGGTACAAGTTGAAACAATTAGCCCTGGGGACGGACGTACTTTCCCAAAACGCGGTC
AGACCTGTGTGGTCCACTATACTGGGATGCTTGAGGACGGTAAGAAATTCGACTCAAGTCGTGACCGTAA
CAAACCCTTCAAGTTCATGTTAGGTAAACAGGAAGTGATTCGTGGGTGGGAGGAAGGAGTGGCCCAGATG
TCAGTAGGCCAACGTGCTAAGTTGACAATTTCGCCCGACTACGCCTACGGAGCAACGGGTCATCCGGGAA
TTATTCCACCACACGCAACATTAGTATTCGACGTCGAGTTGTTGAAATTGAACGAGGGAGGTAGTGGCGG
ATCAGGTGGGAGTGGAGGGTCTGTGAGCAAGGGCGAGGAGCTGTTCACCGGGGTGGTGCCCATCCTGGTC
GAGCTGGACGGCGACGTAAACGGCCACAAGTTCAGCGTGTCCGGCGAGGGCGAGGGCGATGCCACCTACG
GCAAGCTGACCCTGAAGTTCATCTGCACCACCGGCAAGCTGCCCGTGCCCTGGCCCACCCTCGTGACCAC
CCTGACCTACGGCGTGCAGTGCTTCAGCCGCTACCCCGACCACATGAAGCAGCACGACTTCTTCAAGTCC
GCCATGCCCGAAGGCTACGTCCAGGAGCGCACCATCTTCTTCAAGGACGACGGCAACTACAAGACCCGCG
CCGAGGTGAAGTTCGAGGGCGACACCCTGGTGAACCGCATCGAGCTGAAGGGCATCGACTTCAAGGAGGA
CGGCAACATCCTGGGGCACAAGCTGGAGTACAACTACAACAGCCACAACGTCTATATCATGGCCGACAAG
CAGAAGAACGGCATCAAGGTGAACTTCAAAATCCGCCACAACATCGAGGACGGCAGCGTGCAGCTCGCCG
ACCACTACCAGCAGAACACCCCCATCGGCGACGGCCCCGTGCTGCTGCCCGACAACCACTACCTGAGCAC
CCAGTCCAAGCTGAGCAAAGACCCCAACGAGAAGCGCGATCACATGGTCCTGCTGGAGTTCGTGACCGCC
GCCGGGATCACTCTCGGCATGGACGAGCTGTACAAGTCCGGACTCAGATCTCCTCAGCAGCGAGGGCAGG
GAGAGAAGTCAGCCACGCCCTCACGGAAGATTCTGGACCCTAACACTGGGGAGCCAGCTCCCGTGCTGTC
CTCCCCACCTCCTGCAGACGTCTCCACCTTCCTGGCTTTTCCCTCTCCAGAGAAGCTGCTGCGCCTAGGG
CCCAAGAGCTCCGTGCTGATAGCCCAGCAGACTGACACGTCTGACCCCGAGAAGGTGGTGTCTGCCTTCC
TAAAGGTGTCATCTGTGTTCAAGGACGAAGCTACTGTGAGGATGGCAGTGCAGGATGCAGTAGATGCCCT
GATGCAGAAGGCTTTCAACTCCTCGTCCTTCAACTCCAACACCTTCCTCACCAGGCTCCTCGTGCACATG
GGTCTGCTCAAGAGTGAAGACAAGGTCAAGGCCATTGCCAACCTGTACGGCCCCCTGATGGCGCTGAACC
ACATGGTGCAGCAGGACTATTTCCCCAAGGCCCTTGCACCCCTGCTGCTGGCGTTCGTGACCAAGCCCAA
CAGCGCCCTGGAATCCTGCTCCTTCGCCCGCCACAGTCTGCTGCAGACGCTGTACAAGGTCGGATCCGAA
AACCTGTATTTTCAG
